Addgene plasmid #208120: AiP12979 - pAAV-AiE0361h-minBG-SYFP2-WPRE3-BGHpA (Alias: CN2979)
Purpose: Direct-expressing SYFP2 in astrocytes AAV Virus
Depositing lab: Allen Institute for Brain Science & Jonathan Ting. Depositing organization: Allen Institute. Publication: A suite of enhancer AAVs and transgenic mouse lines for genetic access to cortical cell types. Ben-Simon Y, Hooper M, Narayan S, Daigle TL, Dwivedi D, Way SW, Oster A, Stafford DA, Mich JK, Taormina MJ, Martinez RA, Opitz-Araya X, Roth JR, Alexander JR, Allen S, Amster A, Arbuckle J, Ayala A, Baker PM, Bakken TE, Barcelli T, Barta S, Bendrick J, Bertagnolli D, Bielstein C, Bishwakarma P, Bowlus J, Boyer G, Brouner K, Casian B, Casper T, Chakka AB, Chakrabarty R, Chance RK, Chavan S, Clark M, Colbert K, Collman F, Daniel S, Departee M, DiValentin P, Donadio N, Dotson N, Egdorf T, Fliss T, Gabitto M, Garcia J, Gary A, Gasperini M, Gloe J, Goldy J, Gore BB, Graybuck L, Greisman N, Haeseleer F, Halterman C, Haradon Z, Hastings SD, Helback O, Ho W, Hockemeyer D, Huang C, Huff S, Hunker A, Johansen N, Jones D, Juneau Z, Kalmbach B, Kannan M, Khem S, Kussick E, Kutsal R, Larsen R, Lee C, Lee AY, Leibly M, Lenz GH, Li S, Liang E, Lusk N, Madigan Z, Malloy J, Malone J, McCue R, Melchor J, Mollenkopf T, Moosman S, Morin E, Newman D, Ng L, Ngo K, Omstead V, Otto S, Oyama A, Pena N, Pham T, Phillips E, Pom CA, Potekhina L, Ransford S, Ray PL, Rette D, Reynoldson C, Rimorin C, Rocha D, Ruiz A, Sanchez REA, Sawyer L, Sedeno-Cortes A, Sevigny JP, Shapovalova N, Shepard N, Shulga L, Sigler AR, Siverts L, Soliman S, Somasundaram S, Staats B, Stewart K, Szelenyi E, Tieu M, Trader C, Tran A, van Velthoven CTJ, Walker M, Wang Y, Weed N, Wirthlin M, Wood T, Wynalda B, Yao Z, Zhou T, Ariza J, Dee N, Reding M, Ronellenfitch K, Mufti S, Sunkin SM, Smith KA, Esposito L, Waters J, Thyagarajan B, Yao S, Lein ES, Zeng H, Levi BP, Ngai J, Ting JT, Tasic B. Cell. 2025 May 16:S0092-8674(25)00513-6. doi: 10.1016/j.cell.2025.05.002. PubMed 40403729.
Backbone
  Vector backbone: rAAV
  Backbone manufacturer: Allen Institute for Brain Science
  Vector type: AAV
Growth in bacteria
  Bacterial resistance: Ampicillin, 100 μg/mL
  Growth temperature: 37°C
  Growth strain: NEB Stable
  Copy number: High Copy
Gene/Insert
  Gene/Insert name: SYFP2
  Species: Synthetic
  Insert size (bp): 720
  Mutation: NA
  Promoter: Beta Globin minimal promoter
  Cloning method: Restriction Enzyme; 5′ cloning site Unknown (unknown if destroyed)
Terms and licenses: Academic/Nonprofit Terms; Industry Terms: Not Available to Industry
Depositor comments: Funded by the Brain Initiative. Please visit https://doi.org/10.1101/2023.09.20.558718 for bioRxiv preprint.
How to cite: AiP12979 - pAAV-AiE0361h-minBG-SYFP2-WPRE3-BGHpA (Alias: CN2979) was a gift from Allen Institute for Brain Science & Jonathan Ting (Addgene plasmid # 208120 ; http://n2t.net/addgene:208120 ; RRID:Addgene_208120)
