[The description below was written by a language model from this plasmid's Addgene catalogue record and pLannotate feature annotations shown in this document.]
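Description:
AiP12979 - pAAV-AiE0361h-minBG-SYFP2-WPRE3-BGHpA (alias CN2979) is a recombinant AAV transfer plasmid of about 5.2 kb, built on an rAAV backbone for packaging an enhancer-driven fluorescent reporter into AAV particles. It is maintained in bacteria as a high-copy plasmid through a ColE1/pUC-type origin and selected with ampicillin via the β-lactamase gene and its native promoter. An f1 phage origin and small remnants of pBR322 bom and rop sequences are also present in the backbone. The recombination-deficient growth strain listed in the record is consistent with the need to keep the repeat-rich ITRs intact.

The payload lies between AAV2 inverted terminal repeats, which provide the signals for genome replication and encapsidation. The downstream ITR is annotated in full, whereas the upstream one is detected only as two short fragments, a common result when ITRs are read by sequencing. According to the name and catalogue fields, the AiE0361h enhancer sits upstream of a minimal beta-globin promoter. Neither element is annotated in the feature table, but they presumably occupy the unannotated stretch between the left ITR and the coding sequence. The minimal promoter has little activity by itself, so cell-type specificity comes from the enhancer. This pair drives SYFP2, a rapidly maturing monomeric yellow fluorescent protein derived from Aequorea victoria. The transcript is followed by WPRE3, a shortened woodchuck hepatitis virus posttranscriptional element that boosts expression while saving packaging space, and by the bovine growth hormone polyadenylation signal. The stated purpose is direct SYFP2 expression in astrocytes after viral delivery, as part of a suite of enhancer AAVs for genetic access to brain cell types.
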