Features (pLannotate 1.2.2; 14 found; start..end, strand, type, name):
     12..39      +  repeat_region  AAV2 ITR (fragment): inverted terminal repeat of adeno-associated virus serotype 2 inverted
     68..95      +  repeat_region  AAV2 ITR (fragment): inverted terminal repeat of adeno-associated virus serotype 2 inverted
   1191..1907    +  CDS            SYFP2: SYFP2 is a basic (constitutively fluorescent) yellow fluorescent protein published in 2006, derived from Aequorea victoria. It is reported to be a very rapidly-maturing monomer with moderate acid sensitivity.
   1947..2104    +  misc_feature   WPRE (fragment): woodchuck hepatitis virus posttranscriptional regulatory element
   2110..2190    +  misc_feature   WPRE (fragment): woodchuck hepatitis virus posttranscriptional regulatory element
   2207..2318    +  polyA_signal   bGH poly(A) signal: bovine growth hormone polyadenylation signal
   2436..2576    +  repeat_region  AAV2 ITR: inverted terminal repeat of adeno-associated virus serotype 2 inverted
   2581..2632    -  misc_feature   bom (fragment): basis of mobility region from pBR322
   2651..3106    +  rep_origin     f1 ori (sequence partly withheld): f1 bacteriophage origin of replication; arrow indicates direction of (+) strand synthesis
   3107..3156    -  misc_feature   bom (fragment): basis of mobility region from pBR322
   3258..3293    -  CDS            rop (fragment): Rop protein, which maintains plasmids at low copy number; rop
   3388..3492    +  promoter       AmpR promoter: bla
   3493..4353    +  CDS            AmpR: β-lactamase; bla; confers resistance to ampicillin, carbenicillin, and related antibiotics
   4524..5112    +  rep_origin     ori: high-copy-number ColE1/pMB1/pBR322/pUC origin of replication
>Addgene plasmid #208120 | AiP12979 - pAAV-AiE0361h-minBG-SYFP2-WPRE3-BGHpA (Alias: CN2979) | addgene full sequence | sequence record 410469 | Addgene NGS Result
CCTGCAGGCAGCTGCGCGCTCGCTCGCTCACTGAGGCCGCCCGGGCGTCGGGCGACCTTTGGTCGCCCGG
CCTCAGTGAGCGAGCGAGCGCGCAGAGAGGGAGTGGCCAACTCCATCACTAGGGGTTCCTGCGGCCGCAC
GCGTGTCCAGATGCTGTTGCCGTGGTAATACTAAATCGTGTCCAAAGAGGAGGCTGAGATTCCTTTTTAG
TTAACCTTGTCCACATGATTTGACTATCCAGCAGGCTTGGATTCCCAGGCCCCAGAGACTTCGGGACTGT
TTTCCAGCACTTGAATGTGGTATATAAGTGCTGATATCAAAAGGGATATGTAGGAAAGACAAGATTATAG
GCAGGGCATTGTCTGACCAGGACGAGGCCCGAAGCAAAAGTCTTTGTTTGTCTCTGGCACCTCTTGATAA
TTGTTGTTTTACTCCTAGAACCCACCCACTGATCCCCATCCATCCCTAGTACCAGTCACGGCTGCTCTAG
CATTTCGGCCTTGTCAACTACTGCAGGCCCTGATCAAGGAGGCCTCTGTTCATGGGGTAAGGTTAAGGGG
TGGGTTCTGGGAGGAGGGTAAGACTGTAGTGCAGATTCGAGACCTAGGGAGGTGGGGCCAGTTTCTCACT
CAATGAGCCTGCCTGTTGTTTAGCTCTATTGTATAGGGTTCTTCTATCTCTCCCTTTGTCAGCTGGATTC
AAGGGACAGGCTGGGAATTGTGCAGGGTACAATTGGTCTCTTTCTACCATTCCTTTCGATGAAAGCCCTT
CCTCTCCTTCCTTTGATGAGTTCCCAGATTCACACTGAATTTCCATCATGGAGCTGGTCCTTGAGGCGGG
CCCAGGGCATGGGAAAGGAGGGAGGGAGGGTTGGGAGCTCTTGGTGCCTGCTTAAAGAGACAGCATCAGG
ATCAACACAGTCCCTTGATGAACCTGGATCTGTGTAAGTCACATTGGTTCTGTTGATCTCTGTCAGACCG
CTGTGAAGAGCGCTGGTGAGAAGGGCTTAAAGTTGGAGTATCAACTATCACAGATTGATTAGACTTGTTT
TGGGAGTTTGTATACAAATGTAGCCAACCATGACATGATCTGAGCTCGGGCTGGGCATAAAAGTCAGGGC
AGAGCCATCTATTGCTTACATTTGCTTCTGGGATCCAGATCTTTCGAAGCTAGCGCTACCGGTCGCCACC
ATGGTGAGCAAGGGCGAGGAGCTGTTCACCGGGGTGGTGCCCATCCTGGTCGAGCTGGACGGCGACGTAA
ACGGCCACAAGTTCAGCGTGTCCGGCGAGGGCGAGGGCGATGCCACCTACGGCAAGCTGACCCTGAAGCT
GATCTGCACCACCGGCAAGCTGCCCGTGCCCTGGCCCACCCTCGTGACCACCCTGGGCTACGGCGTGCAG
TGCTTCGCCCGCTACCCCGACCACATGAAGCAGCACGACTTCTTCAAGTCCGCCATGCCCGAAGGCTACG
TCCAGGAGCGCACCATCTTCTTCAAGGACGACGGCAACTACAAGACCCGCGCCGAGGTGAAGTTCGAGGG
CGACACCCTGGTGAACCGCATCGAGCTGAAGGGCATCGACTTCAAGGAGGACGGCAACATCCTGGGGCAC
AAGCTGGAGTACAACTACAACAGCCACAACGTCTATATCACCGCCGACAAGCAGAAGAACGGCATCAAGG
CCAACTTCAAGATCCGCCACAACATCGAGGACGGCGGCGTGCAGCTCGCCGACCACTACCAGCAGAACAC
CCCCATCGGCGACGGCCCCGTGCTGCTGCCCGACAACCACTACCTGAGCTACCAGTCCAAGCTGAGCAAA
GACCCCAACGAGAAGCGCGATCACATGGTCCTGCTGGAGTTCGTGACCGCCGCCGGGATCACTCTCGGCA
TGGACGAGCTGTACAAGTAAGTCGACGGCGCGCCGCGGCCGCGAATTCGATATCATAATCAACCTCTGGA
TTACAAAATTTGTGAAAGATTGACTGGTATTCTTAACTATGTTGCTCCTTTTACGCTATGTGGATACGCT
GCTTTAATGCCTTTGTATCATGCTATTGCTTCCCGTATGGCTTTCATTTTCTCCTCCTTGTATAAATCCT
GGTTAGTTCTTGCCACGGCGGAACTCATCGCCGCCTGCCTTGCCCGCTGCTGGACAGGGGCTCGGCTGTT
GGGCACTGACAATTCCGTGGCTCGAGAGATCTTCGACTGTGCCTTCTAGTTGCCAGCCATCTGTTGTTTG
CCCCTCCCCCGTGCCTTCCTTGACCCTGGAAGGTGCCACTCCCACTGTCCTTTCCTAATAAAATGAGGAA
ATTGCATCGCATTGTCTGAGTAGGTGTCATTCTATTCTGGGGGGTGGGGTGGGGCAGGACAGCAAGGGGG
AGGATTGGGAAGACAATAGCAGGCATGAGATCTCACGTGCGGACCGAGCGGCCGCAGGAACCCCTAGTGA
TGGAGTTGGCCACTCCCTCTCTGCGCGCTCGCTCGCTCACTGAGGCCGGGCGACCAAAGGTCGCCCGACG
CCCGGGCTTTGCCCGGGCGGCCTCAGTGAGCGAGCGAGCGCGCAGCTGCCTGCAGGGGCGCCTGATGCGG
TATTTTCTCCTTACGCATCTGTGCGGTATTTCACACCGCATA
[95 nt withheld, positions 2633-2727]
T
[46 nt withheld, positions 2729-2774]
C
[141 nt withheld, positions 2776-2916]
CCTTTGACGTTGGAGTCCACGTTCTTT
[37 nt withheld, positions 2944-2980]
ACTCTATCTCGGGCTATTCTTTTGATTTATAAGGGATTTTGCCGATTTCGGTCTATTGGTTAAAAAATGA
GCTGATTTAACAAAAATTTAACGCGAATTTTAACAAAATATTAACGTTTACAATTTTATGGTGCACTCTC
AGTACAATCTGCTCTGATGCCGCATAGTTAAGCCAGCCCCGACACCCGCCAACACCCGCTGACGCGCCCT
GACGGGCTTGTCTGCTCCCGGCATCCGCTTACAGACAAGCTGTGACCGTCTCCGGGAGCTGCATGTGTCA
GAGGTTTTCACCGTCATCACCGAAACGCGCGAGACGAAAGGGCCTCGTGATACGCCTATTTTTATAGGTT
AATGTCATGATAATAATGGTTTCTTAGACGTCAGGTGGCACTTTTCGGGGAAATGTGCGCGGAACCCCTA
TTTGTTTATTTTTCTAAATACATTCAAATATGTATCCGCTCATGAGACAATAACCCTGATAAATGCTTCA
ATAATATTGAAAAAGGAAGAGTATGAGTATTCAACATTTCCGTGTCGCCCTTATTCCCTTTTTTGCGGCA
TTTTGCCTTCCTGTTTTTGCTCACCCAGAAACGCTGGTGAAAGTAAAAGATGCTGAAGATCAGTTGGGTG
CACGAGTGGGTTACATCGAACTGGATCTCAACAGCGGTAAGATCCTTGAGAGTTTTCGCCCCGAAGAACG
TTTTCCAATGATGAGCACTTTTAAAGTTCTGCTATGTGGCGCGGTATTATCCCGTATTGACGCCGGGCAA
GAGCAACTCGGTCGCCGCATACACTATTCTCAGAATGACTTGGTTGAGTACTCACCAGTCACAGAAAAGC
ATCTTACGGATGGCATGACAGTAAGAGAATTATGCAGTGCTGCCATAACCATGAGTGATAACACTGCGGC
CAACTTACTTCTGACAACGATCGGAGGACCGAAGGAGCTAACCGCTTTTTTGCACAACATGGGGGATCAT
GTAACTCGCCTTGATCGTTGGGAACCGGAGCTGAATGAAGCCATACCAAACGACGAGCGTGACACCACGA
TGCCTGTAGCAATGGCAACAACGTTGCGCAAACTATTAACTGGCGAACTACTTACTCTAGCTTCCCGGCA
ACAATTAATAGACTGGATGGAGGCGGATAAAGTTGCAGGACCACTTCTGCGCTCGGCCCTTCCGGCTGGC
TGGTTTATTGCTGATAAATCTGGAGCCGGTGAGCGTGGGTCTCGCGGTATCATTGCAGCACTGGGGCCAG
ATGGTAAGCCCTCCCGTATCGTAGTTATCTACACGACGGGGAGTCAGGCAACTATGGATGAACGAAATAG
ACAGATCGCTGAGATAGGTGCCTCACTGATTAAGCATTGGTAACTGTCAGACCAAGTTTACTCATATATA
CTTTAGATTGATTTAAAACTTCATTTTTAATTTAAAAGGATCTAGGTGAAGATCCTTTTTGATAATCTCA
TGACCAAAATCCCTTAACGTGAGTTTTCGTTCCACTGAGCGTCAGACCCCGTAGAAAAGATCAAAGGATC
TTCTTGAGATCCTTTTTTTCTGCGCGTAATCTGCTGCTTGCAAACAAAAAAACCACCGCTACCAGCGGTG
GTTTGTTTGCCGGATCAAGAGCTACCAACTCTTTTTCCGAAGGTAACTGGCTTCAGCAGAGCGCAGATAC
CAAATACTGTTCTTCTAGTGTAGCCGTAGTTAGGCCACCACTTCAAGAACTCTGTAGCACCGCCTACATA
CCTCGCTCTGCTAATCCTGTTACCAGTGGCTGCTGCCAGTGGCGATAAGTCGTGTCTTACCGGGTTGGAC
TCAAGACGATAGTTACCGGATAAGGCGCAGCGGTCGGGCTGAACGGGGGGTTCGTGCACACAGCCCAGCT
TGGAGCGAACGACCTACACCGAACTGAGATACCTACAGCGTGAGCTATGAGAAAGCGCCACGCTTCCCGA
AGGGAGAAAGGCGGACAGGTATCCGGTAAGCGGCAGGGTCGGAACAGGAGAGCGCACGAGGGAGCTTCCA
GGGGGAAACGCCTGGTATCTTTATAGTCCTGTCGGGTTTCGCCACCTCTGACTTGAGCGTCGATTTTTGT
GATGCTCGTCAGGGGGGCGGAGCCTATGGAAAAACGCCAGCAACGCGGCCTTTTTACGGTTCCTGGCCTT
TTGCTGGCCTTTTGCTCACATGT
